Addgene plasmid #148506: pnEA-NpM-DmeIF4G_601-660-GB1_AD
Purpose: Bacterial Expression of DmeIF4G_601-660
Depositing lab: Elisa Izaurralde. Depositing organization: Max Planck Institute for Developmental Biology. Publication: The Structures of eIF4E-eIF4G Complexes Reveal an Extended Interface to Regulate Translation Initiation. Gruner S, Peter D, Weber R, Wohlbold L, Chung MY, Weichenrieder O, Valkov E, Igreja C, Izaurralde E. Mol Cell. 2016 Nov 3;64(3):467-479. doi: 10.1016/j.molcel.2016.09.020. Epub 2016 Oct 20. PubMed 27773676.
Backbone
  Vector backbone: Unknown
  Vector type: Bacterial Expression
Growth in bacteria
  Bacterial resistance: Ampicillin, 100 μg/mL
  Growth temperature: 37°C
  Growth strain: DH5alpha
  Copy number: Low Copy
Gene/Insert
  Gene/Insert name: DmeIF4G_601-660
  Species: D. melanogaster (fly)
  Entrez Gene: eIF4G1 (a.k.a. Dmel_CG10811, CG10811, Dmel\CG10811, EIF4G, EIF4G1, Eif4G, deIF4G, eIF-4G, eIF4G, eIF4g, eiF-4G, p200)
  Cloning method: Unknown
Terms and licenses: Academic/Nonprofit Terms; Industry Terms: Not Available to Industry
Depositor comments: ORF extracted from NCBI: NM_079901.3. Plasmids from this collection were made available to the research community and donated after the lab closed. Please note that the sequence provided by the depositing laboratory may be theoretical/predicted or based on Sanger sequencing results. There may be discrepancies between sequencing results obtained by Addgene and the depositor sequence. If an Addgene verified sequence is not available, please contact before placing your order to request that our lab fully sequence the plasmid.
How to cite: pnEA-NpM-DmeIF4G_601-660-GB1_AD was a gift from Elisa Izaurralde (Addgene plasmid # 148506 ; http://n2t.net/addgene:148506 ; RRID:Addgene_148506)
