[The description below was written by a language model from this plasmid's Addgene catalogue record and pLannotate feature annotations shown in this document.]
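Description:
pnEA-NpM-DmeIF4G_601-660-GB1_AD is a bacterial expression plasmid for producing a short fragment of Drosophila melanogaster eIF4G (residues 601–660, from the eIF4G1/CG10811 gene) in E. coli. The catalogue lists the backbone as unknown, but the annotated features show a pET-like, pBR322-derived architecture. It has a ColE1/pMB1-type origin accompanied by the bom region and the rop gene, which is consistent with the recorded low copy number. A complete β-lactamase gene with its own promoter provides ampicillin selection. Several tetracycline-resistance fragments and a tet promoter are also detected, but these appear to be non-functional remnants of the parental vector.

Expression is driven by a T7 promoter followed by a lac operator and the phage T7 gene 10 ribosome binding site, and it ends at a T7 terminator. A plasmid-borne lacI gene supplies repressor, so transcription is IPTG-inducible in hosts that provide T7 RNA polymerase. The open reading frame begins with a cytosolic maltose binding protein that lacks a signal sequence. It ends with the GB1 domain of streptococcal protein G, followed by a short match to a solubility tag that may be incidental. The roughly 250 nt interval between MBP and GB1 is unannotated and is where the eIF4G fragment would lie, along with any linker or protease site, which the record does not describe. Flanking a small peptide with two solubility-enhancing partners is a common way to stabilise it and make it easier to purify. The associated publication concerns structures of eIF4E–eIF4G complexes, which suggests the fusion was made for structural and binding studies of the eIF4E-interacting region. The record states the purpose only as bacterial expression.
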