Features (pLannotate 1.2.2; 20 found; start..end, strand, type, name):
      1..19      +  promoter       T7 promoter: promoter for bacteriophage T7 RNA polymerase
     20..44      +  protein_bind   lac operator: The lac repressor binds to the lac operator to inhibit transcription in E. coli. This inhibition can be relieved by adding lactose or isopropyl-β-D-thiogalactopyranoside (IPTG). lac repressor encoded by lacI
     59..81      +  RBS            RBS: efficient ribosome binding site from bacteriophage T7 gene 10 (Olins and Rangwala, 1989)
     92..1188    +  CDS            MBP (fragment): maltose binding protein from E. coli; malE (mutated); This version of the gene does not encode a signal sequence, so MBP will remain in the cytosol.
   1435..1592    +  CDS            GB1 (fragment): B1 domain of Streptococcal protein G effective as a solubilizing fusion partner (Cheng and Patel, 2004)
   1597..1615    +  CDS            SET1 (fragment): solubility-enhancement tag derived from T7 phage gene 10B
   1629..1676    +  terminator     T7 terminator: transcription terminator for bacteriophage T7 RNA polymerase
   1699..1803    -  CDS            TcR (fragment): tetracycline efflux protein; tet; confers resistance to tetracycline
   1851..1879    -  promoter       tet promoter: E. coli promoter for tetracycline efflux protein gene
   1992..2096    +  promoter       AmpR promoter: bla
   2097..2957    +  CDS            AmpR: β-lactamase; bla; confers resistance to ampicillin, carbenicillin, and related antibiotics
   3128..3716    +  rep_origin     ori: high-copy-number ColE1/pMB1/pBR322/pUC origin of replication
   3902..4041    -  misc_feature   bom: basis of mobility region from pBR322
   4143..4334    -  CDS            rop: Rop protein, which maintains plasmids at low copy number; rop
   4351..4731    +  CDS            YPB1_ECOLX: Protein predicted: Swiss-Prot protein existence level 4. From Escherichia coli.
   4973..5597    -  CDS            TcR (fragment): tetracycline efflux protein; tet; confers resistance to tetracycline
   5612..5633    -  protein_bind   CAP binding site: CAP binding activates transcription in the presence of cAMP. E. coli catabolite activator protein
   5646..6727    -  CDS            lacI: lac repressor; lacI; The lac repressor binds to the lac operator to inhibit transcription in E. coli. This inhibition can be relieved by adding lactose or isopropyl-β-D-thiogalactopyranoside (IPTG).
   6728..6805    -  promoter       lacI promoter: lacI
   6813..7092    -  CDS            TcR (fragment): tetracycline efflux protein; tet; confers resistance to tetracycline
>Addgene plasmid #148506 | pnEA-NpM-DmeIF4G_601-660-GB1_AD | addgene full sequence | sequence record 356605 | Addgene NGS Result
TAATACGACTCACTATAGGGGAATTGTGAGCGGATAACAATTCCCCACTAGTAATAATTTTGTTTAACTT
TAAGAAGGAGATATACCATGGAAACTGAAGAAGGTAAACTGGTAATCTGGATTAACGGCGATAAAGGCTA
TAACGGTCTCGCTGAAGTCGGTAAGAAATTCGAGAAAGATACCGGAATTAAAGTCACCGTTGAGCATCCG
GATAAACTGGAAGAGAAATTCCCACAGGTTGCGGCAACTGGCGATGGCCCTGACATTATCTTCTGGGCAC
ACGACCGCTTTGGTGGCTACGCTCAATCTGGCCTGTTGGCTGAAATCACCCCGGACAAAGCGTTCCAGGA
CAAGCTGTATCCGTTTACCTGGGATGCCGTACGTTACAACGGCAAGCTGATTGCTTACCCGATCGCTGTT
GAAGCGTTATCGCTGATTTATAACAAAGACCTGCTGCCGAACCCGCCAAAAACCTGGGAAGAGATCCCGG
CGCTGGATAAAGAACTGAAAGCGAAAGGTAAGAGCGCCCTGATGTTCAACCTGCAAGAACCGTACTTCAC
CTGGCCGCTGATTGCTGCTGACGGGGGTTATGCGTTCAAGTATGAAAACGGCAAGTACGACATTAAAGAC
GTGGGCGTGGATAACGCTGGCGCGAAAGCGGGTCTGACCTTCCTGGTTGACCTGATTAAAAACAAACACA
TGAATGCAGACACCGATTACTCCATCGCAGAAGCTGCCTTTAATAAAGGCGAAACAGCGATGACCATCAA
CGGCCCGTGGGCATGGTCCAACATCGACACCAGCAAAGTGAATTATGGTGTAACGGTACTGCCGACCTTC
AAGGGTCAACCATCCAAACCGTTCGTTGGCGTGCTGAGCGCAGGTATTAACGCCGCCAGTCCGAACAAAG
AGCTGGCGAAAGAGTTCCTCGAAAACTATCTGCTGACTGATGAAGGTCTGGAAGCGGTTAATAAAGACAA
ACCGCTGGGTGCCGTAGCGCTGAAGTCTTACGAGGAAGAGTTGGCGAAAGATCCACGTATTGCCGCCACG
ATGGAAAACGCCCAGAAAGGTGAAATCATGCCGAACATCCCGCAGATGTCCGCTTTCTGGTATGCCGTGC
GTACTGCGGTGATCAACGCCGCCAGCGGTCGTCAGACTGTCGATGAAGCCCTTAAAGACGCGCAGACTGG
TACCGGCAGCGGCCTGGAAGTTCTGTTCCAGGGGCCCCATATGTCTATCATAAACTATAATGAGGGTCAA
TGGTCACCAAACAATCCAAGCGGAAAAAAACAATACGACCGAGAACAGTTATTACAGTTACGCGAGGTTA
AGGCCTCACGTATACAACCAGAGGTAAAAAATGTGTCTATTCTTCCTCAACCAAACTTAATGCCATCATT
TATTCGAAATAACGGATCCGCTAGCGGCATGCAGTACAAACTTATCCTGAACGGTAAAACCCTGAAAGGT
GAAACCACCACCGAAGCTGTTGACGCTGCTACCGCGGAAAAAGTTTTCAAACAGTACGCTAACGACAACG
GTGTTGACGGTGAATGGACCTACGACGACGCTACCAAAACCTACACCGTAACGGAATGAGTTGGCTGCTG
CCACCCGCTGAGCAATAACTAGCATAACCCCTTGGGGCCTCTAAACGGGTCTTGAGGGGTTTTTTGCTGA
AAGGAGGAACTATATCCGGATATCCCGCAAGAGGCCCGGCAGTACCGGCATAACCAAGCCTATGCCTACA
GCATCCAGGGTGACGGTGCCGAGGATGACGATGAGCGCATTGTTAGATTTCATACACGGTGCCTGACTGC
GTTAGCAATTTAACTGTGATAAACTACCGCATTAAAGCTTATCGATGATAAGCTGTCAAACATGAGAATT
CTTGAAGACGAAAGGGCCTCGTGATACGCCTATTTTTATAGGTTAATGTCATGATAATAATGGTTTCTTA
GACGTCAGGTGGCACTTTTCGGGGAAATGTGCGCGGAACCCCTATTTGTTTATTTTTCTAAATACATTCA
AATATGTATCCGCTCATGAGACAATAACCCTGATAAATGCTTCAATAATATTGAAAAAGGAAGAGTATGA
GTATTCAACATTTCCGTGTCGCCCTTATTCCCTTTTTTGCGGCATTTTGCCTTCCTGTTTTTGCTCACCC
AGAAACGCTGGTGAAAGTAAAAGATGCTGAAGATCAGTTGGGTGCACGAGTGGGTTACATCGAACTGGAT
CTCAACAGCGGTAAGATCCTTGAGAGTTTTCGCCCCGAAGAACGTTTTCCAATGATGAGCACTTTTAAAG
TTCTGCTATGTGGCGCGGTATTATCCCGTGTTGACGCCGGGCAAGAGCAACTCGGTCGCCGCATACACTA
TTCTCAGAATGACTTGGTTGAGTACTCACCAGTCACAGAAAAGCATCTTACGGATGGCATGACAGTAAGA
GAATTATGCAGTGCTGCCATAACCATGAGTGATAACACTGCGGCCAACTTACTTCTGACAACGATCGGAG
GACCGAAGGAGCTAACCGCTTTTTTGCACAACATGGGGGATCATGTAACTCGCCTTGATCGTTGGGAACC
GGAGCTGAATGAAGCCATACCAAACGACGAGCGTGACACCACGATGCCTGCAGCAATGGCAACAACGTTG
CGCAAACTATTAACTGGCGAACTACTTACTCTAGCTTCCCGGCAACAATTAATAGACTGGATGGAGGCGG
ATAAAGTTGCAGGACCACTTCTGCGCTCGGCCCTTCCGGCTGGCTGGTTTATTGCTGATAAATCTGGAGC
CGGTGAGCGTGGGTCTCGCGGTATCATTGCAGCACTGGGGCCAGATGGTAAGCCCTCCCGTATCGTAGTT
ATCTACACGACGGGGAGTCAGGCAACTATGGATGAACGAAATAGACAGATCGCTGAGATAGGTGCCTCAC
TGATTAAGCATTGGTAACTGTCAGACCAAGTTTACTCATATATACTTTAGATTGATTTAAAACTTCATTT
TTAATTTAAAAGGATCTAGGTGAAGATCCTTTTTGATAATCTCATGACCAAAATCCCTTAACGTGAGTTT
TCGTTCCACTGAGCGTCAGACCCCGTAGAAAAGATCAAAGGATCTTCTTGAGATCCTTTTTTTCTGCGCG
TAATCTGCTGCTTGCAAACAAAAAAACCACCGCTACCAGCGGTGGTTTGTTTGCCGGATCAAGAGCTACC
AACTCTTTTTCCGAAGGTAACTGGCTTCAGCAGAGCGCAGATACCAAATACTGTCCTTCTAGTGTAGCCG
TAGTTAGGCCACCACTTCAAGAACTCTGTAGCACCGCCTACATACCTCGCTCTGCTAATCCTGTTACCAG
TGGCTGCTGCCAGTGGCGATAAGTCGTGTCTTACCGGGTTGGACTCAAGACGATAGTTACCGGATAAGGC
GCAGCGGTCGGGCTGAACGGGGGGTTCGTGCACACAGCCCAGCTTGGAGCGAACGACCTACACCGAACTG
AGATACCTACAGCGTGAGCTATGAGAAAGCGCCACGCTTCCCGAAGGGAGAAAGGCGGACAGGTATCCGG
TAAGCGGCAGGGTCGGAACAGGAGAGCGCACGAGGGAGCTTCCAGGGGGAAACGCCTGGTATCTTTATAG
TCCTGTCGGGTTTCGCCACCTCTGACTTGAGCGTCGATTTTTGTGATGCTCGTCAGGGGGGCGGAGCCTA
TGGAAAAACGCCAGCAACGCGGCCTTTTTACGGTTCCTGGCCTTTTGCTGGCCTTTTGCTCACATGTTCT
TTCCTGCGTTATCCCCTGATTCTGTGGATAACCGTATTACCGCCTTTGAGTGAGCTGATACCGCTCGCCG
CAGCCGAACGACCGAGCGCAGCGAGTCAGTGAGCGAGGAAGCGGAAGAGCGCCTGATGCGGTATTTTCTC
CTTACGCATCTGTGCGGTATTTCACACCGCAATGGTGCACTCTCAGTACAATCTGCTCTGATGCCGCATA
GTTAAGCCAGTATACACTCCGCTATCGCTACGTGACTGGGTCATGGCTGCGCCCCGACACCCGCCAACAC
CCGCTGACGCGCCCTGACGGGCTTGTCTGCTCCCGGCATCCGCTTACAGACAAGCTGTGACCGTCTCCGG
GAGCTGCATGTGTCAGAGGTTTTCACCGTCATCACCGAAACGCGCGAGGCAGCTGCGGTAAAGCTCATCA
GCGTGGTCGTGAAGCGATTCACAGATGTCTGCCTGTTCATCCGCGTCCAGCTCGTTGAGTTTCTCCAGAA
GCGTTAATGTCTGGCTTCTGATAAAGCGGGCCATGTTAAGGGCGGTTTTTTCCTGTTTGGTCACTGATGC
CTCCGTGTAAGGGGGATTTCTGTTCATGGGGGTAATGATACCGATGAAACGAGAGAGGATGCTCACGATA
CGGGTTACTGATGATGAACATGCCCGGTTACTGGAACGTTGTGAGGGTAAACAACTGGCGGTATGGATGC
GGCGGGACCAGAGAAAAATCACTCAGGGTCAATGCCAGCGCTTCGTTAATACAGATGTAGGTGTTCCACA
GGGTAGCCAGCAGCATCCTGCGATGCAGATCCGGAACATAATGGTGCAGGGCGCTGACTTCCGCGTTTCC
AGACTTTACGAAACACGGAAACCGAAGACCATTCATGTTGTTGCTCAGGTCGCAGACGTTTTGCAGCAGC
AGTCGCTTCACGTTCGCTCGCGTATCGGTGATTCATTCTGCTAACCAGTAAGGCAACCCCGCCAGCCTAG
CCGGGTCCTCAACGACAGGAGCACGATCATGCGCACCCGTGGCCAGGACCCAACGCTGCCCGAGATGCGC
CGCGTGCGGCTGCTGGAGATGGCGGACGCGATGGATATGTTCTGCCAAGGGTTGGTTTGCGCATTCACAG
TTCTCCGCAAGAATTGATTGGCTCCAATTCTTGGAGTGGTGAATCCGTTAGCGAGGTGCCGCCGGCTTCC
ATTCAGGTCGAGGTGGCCCGGCTCCATGCACCGCGACGCAACGCGGGGAGGCAGACAAGGTATAGGGCGG
CGCCTACAATCCATGCCAACCCGTTCCATGTGCTCGCCGAGGCGGCATAAATCGCCGTGACGATCAGCGG
TCCAATGATCGAAGTTAGGCTGGTAAGAGCCGCGAGCGATCCTTGAAGCTGTCCCTGATGGTCGTCATCT
ACCTGCCTGGACAGCATGGCCTGCAACGCGGGCATCCCGATGCCGCCGGAAGCGAGAAGAATCATAATGG
GGAAGGCCATCCAGCCTCGCGTCGCGAACGCCAGCAAGACGTAGCCCAGCGCGTCGGCCGCCATGCCGGC
GATAATGGCCTGCTTCTCGCCGAAACGTTTGGTGGCGGGACCAGTGACGAAGGCTTGAGCGAGGGCGTGC
AAGATTCCGAATACCGCAAGCGACAGGCCGATCATCGTCGCGCTCCAGCGAAAGCGGTCCTCGCCGAAAA
TGACCCAGAGCGCTGCCGGCACCTGTCCTACGAGTTGCATGATAAAGAAGACAGTCATAAGTGCGGCGAC
GATAGTCATGCCCCGCGCCCACCGGAAGGAGCTGACTGGGTTGAAGGCTCTCAAGGGCATCGGTCGAGAT
CCCGGTGCCTAATGAGTGAGCTAACTTACATTAATTGCGTTGCGCTCACTGCCCGCTTTCCAGTCGGGAA
ACTGTCGTGCCAGCTGCATTAATGAATCGGCCAACGCGCGGGGAGAGGCGGTTTGCGTATTGGGCGCCAG
GGTGGTTTTTCTTTTCACCAGTGAGACGGGCAACAGCTGATTGCCCTTCACCGCCTGGCCCTGAGAGAGT
TGCAGCAAGCGGTCCACGCTGGTTTGCCCCAGCAGGCGAAAATCCTGTTTGATGGTGGTTAACGGCGGGA
TATAACATGAGCTGTCTTCGGTATCGTCGTATCCCACTACCGAGATATCCGCACCAACGCGCAGCCCGGA
CTCGGTAATGGCGCGCATTGCGCCCAGCGCCATCTGATCGTTGGCAACCAGCATCGCAGTGGGAACGATG
CCCTCATTCAGCATTTGCATGGTTTGTTGAAAACCGGACATGGCACTCCAGTCGCCTTCCCGTTCCGCTA
TCGGCTGAATTTGATTGCGAGTGAGATATTTATGCCAGCCAGCCAGACGCAGACGCGCCGAGACAGAACT
TAATGGGCCCGCTAACAGCGCGATTTGCTGGTGACCCAATGCGACCAGATGCTCCACGCCCAGTCGCGTA
CCGTCTTCATGGGAGAAAATAATACTGTTGATGGGTGTCTGGTCAGAGACATCAAGAAATAACGCCGGAA
CATTAGTGCAGGCAGCTTCCACAGCAATGGCATCCTGGTCATCCAGCGGATAGTTAATGATCAGCCCACT
GACGCGTTGCGCGAGAAGATTGTGCACCGCCGCTTTACAGGCTTCGACGCCGCTTCGTTCTACCATCGAC
ACCACCACGCTGGCACCCAGTTGATCGGCGCGAGATTTAATCGCCGCGACAATTTGCGACGGCGCGTGCA
GGGCCAGACTGGAGGTGGCAACGCCAATCAGCAACGACTGTTTGCCCGCCAGTTGTTGTGCCACGCGGTT
GGGAATGTAATTCAGCTCCGCCATCGCCGCTTCCACTTTTTCCCGCGTTTTCGCAGAAACGTGGCTGGCC
TGGTTCACCACGCGGGAAACGGTCTGATAAGAGACACCGGCATACTCTGCGACATCGTATAACGTTACTG
GTTTCACATTCACCACCCTGAATTGACTCTCTTCCGGGCGCTATCATGCCATACCGCGAAAGGTTTTGCG
CCATTCGATGGTGTCCGGGATCTCGACGCTCTCCCTTATGCGACTCCTGCATTAGGAAGCAGCCCAGTAG
TAGGTTGAGGCCGTTGAGCACCGCCGCCGCAAGGAATGGTGCATGCAAGGAGATGGCGCCCAACAGTCCC
CCGGCCACGGGGCCTGCCACCATACCCACGCCGAAACAAGCGCTCATGAGCCCGAAGTGGCGAGCCCGAT
CTTCCCCATCGGTGATGTCGGCGATATAGGCGCCAGCAACCGCACCTGTGGCGCCGGTGATGCCGGCCAC
GATGCGTCCGGCGTAGAGGATCGAGATCTCGATCCCGCGAAAT
